Addgene plasmid #138912: pPD1028 ZF43x6-Compact(SV40Min)_EYFP
Purpose: EYFP reporter vector for the ZF43x6-Compact(overlapping ZF37) promoter with a SV40 minimal promoter
Depositing lab: Joshua Leonard. Publication: The COMET toolkit for composing customizable genetic programs in mammalian cells. Donahue PS, Draut JW, Muldoon JJ, Edelstein HI, Bagheri N, Leonard JN. Nat Commun. 2020 Feb 7;11(1):779. doi: 10.1038/s41467-019-14147-5. PubMed 32034124.
Backbone
  Vector backbone: pPD152 Reporter Template v2
  Vector type: Mammalian Expression, Synthetic Biology
Growth in bacteria
  Bacterial resistance: Ampicillin, 100 μg/mL
  Growth temperature: 37°C
  Growth strain: DH5alpha
  Copy number: High Copy
Gene/Insert
  Gene/Insert name: ZF43x6-Compact(SV40min)
  Species: Synthetic
  Promoter: ZF43x6-Compact(SV40min)
  Cloning method: Restriction Enzyme; 5′ cloning site BglII (not destroyed); 3′ cloning site NheI (not destroyed)
  Sequencing primers: 5′ CGACACGGAAATGTTGAATAC; 3′ TAGAAGGCACAGTCGAGG
Terms and licenses: Academic/Nonprofit Terms; Industry Terms: Not Available to Industry
Depositor comments: Leonard Lab plasmid reference number: L1551. This promoter contains ZF37 binding sites overlapping the ZF43 binding sites, similar to pPD270.
How to cite: pPD1028 ZF43x6-Compact(SV40Min)_EYFP was a gift from Joshua Leonard (Addgene plasmid # 138912 ; http://n2t.net/addgene:138912 ; RRID:Addgene_138912)
