[The description below was written by a language model from this plasmid's Addgene catalogue record and pLannotate feature annotations shown in this document.]
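Description:
pPD1028 ZF43x6-Compact(SV40Min)_EYFP is a mammalian expression reporter plasmid from the COMET toolkit, a set of synthetic zinc-finger transcription factors and matching promoters for building genetic programs in mammalian cells. It is built on the pPD152 Reporter Template v2 backbone and is about 4.5 kb. In E. coli it is maintained at high copy through a ColE1/pUC-type origin and selected with ampicillin via the β-lactamase gene and its native promoter. An f1 phage origin and remnants of a lac promoter/operator region are also present. Downstream of the reporter there is a second SV40 early promoter followed by only a short fragment of the bleomycin-resistance (ble) gene and an SV40 poly(A) signal, so an intact mammalian selection marker does not appear to be present.

The payload is a synthetic inducible promoter, cloned between BglII and NheI sites, that drives EYFP followed by a bovine growth hormone polyadenylation signal. According to the record, the promoter has six ZF43 binding sites in a "compact" arrangement placed upstream of an SV40 minimal promoter. The automated annotation detects the SV40 early promoter portion just before the EYFP coding sequence, but it does not annotate the zinc-finger sites themselves. The depositor notes that ZF37 binding sites overlap the ZF43 sites, so proteins built on either domain could bind this region, presumably in competition. The minimal promoter would be expected to give little expression on its own, with yellow fluorescence rising when a ZF43-based activator is recruited. The plasmid is therefore suited to transfection experiments that read out the activity of ZF43-based regulators, and of ZF37-based ones at the overlapping sites, when characterising or composing synthetic transcriptional circuits.
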