Features (pLannotate 1.2.2; 16 found; start..end, strand, type, name):
    123..319     +  promoter       SV40 promoter: SV40 early promoter
    362..1078    +  CDS            EYFP: EYFP is a basic (constitutively fluorescent) green/yellow fluorescent protein published in 1996, derived from Aequorea victoria. It is reported to be a very rapidly-maturing weak dimer with high acid sensitivity.
   1132..1243    +  polyA_signal   bGH poly(A) signal: bovine growth hormone polyadenylation signal
   1360..1381    +  promoter       SV40 promoter (fragment): SV40 enhancer and early promoter
   1402..1830    +  rep_origin     f1 ori (sequence partly withheld): f1 bacteriophage origin of replication; arrow indicates direction of (+) strand synthesis
   1835..1857    +  promoter       SV40 promoter (fragment): SV40 enhancer and early promoter
   1858..2049    +  promoter       SV40 promoter: SV40 early promoter
   2076..2174    +  CDS            ble (fragment): BLE_KLEPN - Experimental evidence at protein level: Swiss-Prot protein existence level 1. Binding protein with a strong affinity to the bleomycin family of antibiotics. Binds to CL990; an antimitotic-antibiotic compound. From Klebsiella pneumoniae.
   2169..2290    +  polyA_signal   SV40 poly(A) signal: SV40 polyadenylation signal
   2363..2379    -  protein_bind   lac operator: The lac repressor binds to the lac operator to inhibit transcription in E. coli. This inhibition can be relieved by adding lactose or isopropyl-β-D-thiogalactopyranoside (IPTG). lac repressor encoded by lacI
   2387..2417    -  promoter       lac promoter: promoter for the E. coli lac operon
   2432..2453    -  protein_bind   CAP binding site: CAP binding activates transcription in the presence of cAMP. E. coli catabolite activator protein
   2466..2558    -  CDS            lacI (fragment): lac repressor; lacI; The lac repressor binds to the lac operator to inhibit transcription in E. coli. This inhibition can be relieved by adding lactose or isopropyl-β-D-thiogalactopyranoside (IPTG).
   2741..3329    -  rep_origin     ori: high-copy-number ColE1/pMB1/pBR322/pUC origin of replication
   3500..4360    -  CDS            AmpR: β-lactamase; bla; confers resistance to ampicillin, carbenicillin, and related antibiotics
   4361..4465    -  promoter       AmpR promoter: bla
>Addgene plasmid #138912 | pPD1028 ZF43x6-Compact(SV40Min)_EYFP | addgene full sequence | sequence record 324234 | Addgene NGS Result
TCGACGGATCGGGAGATCTGAATTGGAGTGAGGACGTGTAGAGTGAGGACGTGCGGAGTGAGGACGTGTA
GAGTGAGGACGTGCGGAGTGAGGACGTGTAGAGTGAGGACGTGCCCTCTAGATGCATCTCAATTAGTCAG
CAACCATAGTCCCGCCCCTAACTCCGCCCATCCCGCCCCTAACTCCGCCCAGTTCCGCCCATTCTCCGCC
CCATCGCTGACTAATTTTTTTTATTTATGCAGAGGCCGAGGCCGCCTCGGCCTCTGAGCTATTCCAGAAG
TAGTGAGGAGGCTTTTTTGGAGGCCTAGGCTTTTGCAAAAAGCTTGGCATTCCGGTACTGTTGGTAAAGG
CTAGCGCCACCATGGTGAGCAAGGGCGAGGAGCTGTTCACCGGGGTGGTGCCCATCCTGGTCGAGCTGGA
CGGCGACGTAAACGGCCACAAGTTCAGCGTGTCCGGCGAGGGCGAGGGCGATGCCACCTACGGCAAGCTG
ACCCTGAAGTTCATCTGCACCACCGGCAAGCTGCCCGTGCCCTGGCCCACCCTCGTGACCACCTTCGGCT
ACGGCCTGCAGTGCTTCGCCCGCTACCCCGACCACATGAAGCAGCACGACTTCTTCAAGTCCGCCATGCC
CGAAGGCTACGTCCAGGAGCGCACCATCTTCTTCAAGGACGACGGCAACTACAAGACCCGCGCCGAGGTG
AAGTTCGAGGGCGACACCCTGGTGAACCGCATCGAGCTGAAGGGCATCGACTTCAAGGAGGACGGCAACA
TCCTGGGGCACAAGCTGGAGTACAACTACAACAGCCACAACGTCTATATCATGGCCGACAAGCAGAAGAA
CGGCATCAAGGTGAACTTCAAGATCCGCCACAACATCGAGGACGGCAGCGTGCAGCTCGCCGACCACTAC
CAGCAGAACACCCCCATCGGCGACGGCCCCGTGCTGCTGCCCGACAACCACTACCTGAGCTACCAGTCCG
CCCTGAGCAAAGACCCCAACGAGAAGCGCGATCACATGGTCCTGCTGGAGTTCGTGACCGCCGCCGGGAT
CACTCTCGGCATGGACGAGCTGTACAAGTAGGCGGCCGCTCGAGTCTAGAGGGCCCGTTTAAACCCGCTG
ATCAGCCTCGACTGTGCCTTCTAGTTGCCAGCCATCTGTTGTTTGCCCCTCCCCCGTGCCTTCCTTGACC
CTGGAAGGTGCCACTCCCACTGTCCTTTCCTAATAAAATGAGGAAATTGCATCGCATTGTCTGAGTAGGT
GTCATTCTATTCTGGGGGGTGGGGTGGGGCAGGACAGCAAGGGGGAGGATTGGGAAGTCAATAGCAGGCA
TGCTGGGGATGCGGTGGGCTCTATGGCTTCTGAGGCGGAAAGAACCAGCTGGGGCTCTAGGGGGTATCCC
C
[124 nt withheld, positions 1402-1525]
C
[91 nt withheld, positions 1527-1617]
A
[49 nt withheld, positions 1619-1667]
CCTTTGACGTTGGAGTCCACGTTCTTT
[37 nt withheld, positions 1695-1731]
ACCCTATCTCGGTCTATTCTTTTGATTTATAAGGGATTTTGCCGATTTCGGCCTATTGGTTAAAAAATGA
GCTGATTTAACAAAAATTTAACGCGAATTAATTCTGTGGAATGTGTGTCAGTTAGGCTCAATTAGTCAGC
AACCATAGTCCCGCCCCTAACTCCGCCCATCCCGCCCCTAACTCCGCCCAGTTCCGCCCATTCTCCGCCC
CATGGCTGACTAATTTTTTTTATTTATGCAGAGGCCGAGGCCGCCTCTGCCTCTGAGCTATTCCAGAAGT
AGTGAGGAGGCTTTTTTGGAGGCCTAGGCTTTTGCAAAAAGCTCCCGGGAGCTTGTATATCCATTTTCGG
AGGTTGGGCTTCGGAATCGTTTTCCGGGACGCCGGCTGGATGATCCTCCAGCGCGGGGATCTCATGCTGG
AGTTCTTCGCCCACCCCAACTTGTTTATTGCAGCTTATAATGGTTACAAATAAAGCAATAGCATCACAAA
TTTCACAAATAAAGCATTTTTTTCACTGCATTCTAGTTGTGGTTTGTCCAAACTCATCAATGTATCTTAT
CATGTCTGTATACCGTCGACCTCTAGCTAGAGCTTGGCGTAATCATGGTCATAGCTGTTTCCTGTGTGAA
ATTGTTATCCGCTCACAATTCCACACAACATACGAGCCGGAAGCATAAAGTGTAAAGCCTGGGGTGCCTA
ATGAGTGAGCTAACTCACATTAATTGCGTTGCGCTCACTGCCCGCTTTCCAGTCGGGAAACCTGTCGTGC
CAGCTGCATTAATGAATCGGCCAACGCGCGGGGAGAGGCGGTTTGCGTATTGGGCGCTCTTCCGCTTCCT
CGCTCACTGACTCGCTGCGCTCGGTCGTTCGGCTGCGGCGAGCGGTATCAGCTCACTCAAAGGCGGTAAT
ACGGTTATCCACAGAATCAGGGGATAACGCAGGAAAGAACATGTGAGCAAAAGGCCAGCAAAAGGCCAGG
AACCGTAAAAAGGCCGCGTTGCTGGCGTTTTTCCATAGGCTCCGCCCCCCTGACGAGCATCACAAAAATC
GACGCTCAAGTCAGAGGTGGCGAAACCCGACAGGACTATAAAGATACCAGGCGTTTCCCCCTGGAAGCTC
CCTCGTGCGCTCTCCTGTTCCGACCCTGCCGCTTACCGGATACCTGTCCGCCTTTCTCCCTTCGGGAAGC
GTGGCGCTTTCTCATAGCTCACGCTGTAGGTATCTCAGTTCGGTGTAGGTCGTTCGCTCCAAGCTGGGCT
GTGTGCACGAACCCCCCGTTCAGCCCGACCGCTGCGCCTTATCCGGTAACTATCGTCTTGAGTCCAACCC
GGTAAGACACGACTTATCGCCACTGGCAGCAGCCACTGGTAACAGGATTAGCAGAGCGAGGTATGTAGGC
GGTGCTACAGAGTTCTTGAAGTGGTGGCCTAACTACGGCTACACTAGAAGAACAGTATTTGGTATCTGCG
CTCTGCTGAAGCCAGTTACCTTCGGAAAAAGAGTTGGTAGCTCTTGATCCGGCAAACAAACCACCGCTGG
TAGCGGTGGTTTTTTTGTTTGCAAGCAGCAGATTACGCGCAGAAAAAAAGGATCTCAAGAAGATCCTTTG
ATCTTTTCTACGGGGTCTGACGCTCAGTGGAACGAAAACTCACGTTAAGGGATTTTGGTCATGAGATTAT
CAAAAAGGATCTTCACCTAGATCCTTTTAAATTAAAAATGAAGTTTTAAATCAATCTAAAGTATATATGA
GTAAACTTGGTCTGACAGTTACCAATGCTTAATCAGTGAGGCACCTATCTCAGCGATCTGTCTATTTCGT
TCATCCATAGTTGCCTGACTCCCCGTCGTGTAGATAACTACGATACGGGAGGGCTTACCATCTGGCCCCA
GTGCTGCAATGATACCGCGAGATCCACGCTCACCGGCTCCAGATTTATCAGCAATAAACCAGCCAGCCGG
AAGGGCCGAGCGCAGAAGTGGTCCTGCAACTTTATCCGCCTCCATCCAGTCTATTAATTGTTGCCGGGAA
GCTAGAGTAAGTAGTTCGCCAGTTAATAGTTTGCGCAACGTTGTTGCCATTGCTACAGGCATCGTGGTGT
CACGCTCGTCGTTTGGTATGGCTTCATTCAGCTCCGGTTCCCAACGATCAAGGCGAGTTACATGATCCCC
CATGTTGTGCAAAAAAGCGGTTAGCTCCTTCGGTCCTCCGATCGTTGTCAGAAGTAAGTTGGCCGCAGTG
TTATCACTCATGGTTATGGCAGCACTGCATAATTCTCTTACTGTCATGCCATCCGTAAGATGCTTTTCTG
TGACTGGTGAGTACTCAACCAAGTCATTCTGAGAATAGTGTATGCGGCGACCGAGTTGCTCTTGCCCGGC
GTCAATACGGGATAATACCGCGCCACATAGCAGAACTTTAAAAGTGCTCATCATTGGAAAACGTTCTTCG
GGGCGAAAACTCTCAAGGATCTTACCGCTGTTGAGATCCAGTTCGATGTAACCCACTCGTGCACCCAACT
GATCTTCAGCATCTTTTACTTTCACCAGCGTTTCTGGGTGAGCAAAAACAGGAAGGCAAAATGCCGCAAA
AAAGGGAATAAGGGCGACACGGAAATGTTGAATACTCATACTCTTCCTTTTTCAATATTATTGAAGCATT
TATCAGGGTTATTGTCTCATGAGCGGATACATATTTGAATGTATTTAGAAAAATAAACAAATAGGGGTTC
CGCGCACATTTCCCCGAAAAGTGCCACCTGACG
