>Addgene plasmid #138912 | pPD1028 ZF43x6-Compact(SV40Min)_EYFP | depositor partial sequence | sequence record 268491 | ZF43x6-Compact(SV40min)
AGATCTGAATTGGAGTGAGGACGTGTAGAGTGAGGACGTGCGGAGTGAGGACGTGTAGAGTGAGGACGTG
CGGAGTGAGGACGTGTAGAGTGAGGACGTGCCCTCTAGATGCATCTCAATTAGTCAGCAACCATAGTCCC
GCCCCTAACTCCGCCCATCCCGCCCCTAACTCCGCCCAGTTCCGCCCATTCTCCGCCCCATCGCTGACTA
ATTTTTTTTATTTATGCAGAGGCCGAGGCCGCCTCGGCCTCTGAGCTATTCCAGAAGTAGTGAGGAGGCT
TTTTTGGAGGCCTAGGCTTTTGCAAAAAGCTTGGCATTCCGGTACTGTTGGTAAAGGCTAGC
